>Addgene plasmid #126138 | pBbB15c-GFP | addgene full sequence | sequence record 247098 | Addgene NGS Result
GACGTCTTGACGGCTAGCTCAGTCCTAGGTACAGTGCTAGCAGGTTTAATCGAATTCAAAAGATCTTTTA
AGAAGGAGATATACATATGAGTAAAGGAGAAGAACTTTTCACTGGAGTTGTCCCAATTCTTGTTGAATTA
GATGGTGATGTTAATGGGCACAAATTTTCTGTCAGTGGAGAGGGTGAAGGTGATGCAACATACGGAAAAC
TTACCCTTAAATTTATTTGCACTACTGGAAAACTACCTGTTCCGTGGCCAACACTTGTCACTACTTTCTC
TTATGGTGTTCAATGCTTTTCCCGTTATCCGGATCACATGAAACGGCATGACTTTTTCAAGAGTGCCATG
CCCGAAGGTTATGTACAGGAACGCACTATATCTTTCAAAGATGACGGGAACTACAAGACGCGTGCTGAAG
TCAAGTTTGAAGGTGATACCCTTGTTAATCGTATCGAGTTAAAAGGTATTGATTTTAAAGAAGATGGAAA
CATTCTCGGACACAAACTGGAGTACAACTATAACTCACACAATGTATACATCACGGCAGACAAACAAAAG
AATGGAATCAAAGCTAACTTCAAAATTCGCCACAACATTGAAGATGGCTCCGTTCAACTAGCAGACCATT
ATCAACAAAATACTCCAATTGGCGATGGCCCTGTCCTTTTACCAGACAACCATTACCTGTCCACACAATC
TGCCCTTTCGAAAGATCCCAACGAAAAGCGTGACCACATGGTCCTTCTTGAGTTTGTAACTGCTGCTGGG
ATTACACATGGCATGGATGAGCTCTACAAATAAGGATCCAAACTCGAGTAAGGATCTCCAGGCATCAAAT
AAAACGAAAGGCTCAGTCGAAAGACTGGGCCTTTCGTTTTATCTGTTGTTTGTCGGTGAACGCTCTCTAC
TAGAGTCACACTGGCTCACCTTCGGGTGGGCCTTTCTGCGTTTATACCTAGGCTACAGCCGATAGTCTGG
AACAGCGCACTTACGGGTTGCTGCGCAACCCAAGTGCTACCGGCGCGGCAGCGTGACCCGTGTCGGCGGC
TCCAACGGCTCGCCATCGTCCAGAAAACACGGCTCATCGGGCATCGGCAGGCGCTGCTGCCCGCGCCGTT
CCCATTCCTCCGTTTCGGTCAAGGCTGGCAGGTCTGGTTCCATGCCCGGAATGCCGGGCTGGCTGGGCGG
CTCCTCGCCGGGGCCGGTCGGTAGTTGCTGCTCGCCCGGATACAGGGTCGGGATGCGGCGCAGGTCGCCA
TGCCCCAACAGCGATTCGTCCTGGTCGTCGTGATCAACCACCACGGCGGCACTGAACACCGACAGGCGCA
ACTGGTCGCGGGGCTGGCCCCACGCCACGCGGTCATTGACCACGTAGGCCAACACGGTGCCGGGGCCGTT
GAGCTTCACGACGGAGATCCAGCGCTCGGCCACCAAGTCCTTGACTGCGTATTGGACCGTCCGCAAAGAA
CGTCCGATGAGCTTGGAAAGTGTCTTCTGGCTGACCACCACGGCGTTCTGGTGGCCCATCTGCGCCACGA
GGTGATGCAGCAGCATTGCCGCCGTGGGTTTCCTCGCAATAAGCCCGGCCCACGCCTCATGCGCTTTGCG
TTCCGTTTGCACCCAGTGACCGGGCTTGTTCTTGGCTTGAATGCCGATTTCTCTGGACTGCGTGGCCATG
CTTATCTCCATGCGGTAGGGGTGCCGCACGGTTGCGGCACCATGCGCAATCAGCTGCAACTTTTCGGCAG
CGCGACAACAATTATGCGTTGCGTAAAAGTGGCAGTCAATTACAGATTTTCTTTAACCTACGCAATGAGC
TATTGCGGGGGGTGCCGCAATGAGCTGTTGCGTACCCCCCTTTTTTAAGTTGTTGATTTTTAAGTCTTTC
GCATTTCGCCCTATATCTAGTTCTTTGGTGCCCAAAGAAGGGCACCCCTGCGGGGTTCCCCCACGCCTTC
GGCGCGGCTCCCCCTCCGGCAAAAAGTGGCCCCTCCGGGGCTTGTTGATCGACTGCGCGGCCTTCGGCCT
TGCCCAAGGTGGCGCTGCCCCCTTGGAACCCCCGCACTCGCCGCCGTGAGGCTCGGGGGGCAGGCGGGCG
GGCTTCGCCCTTCGACTGCCCCCACTCGCATAGGCTTGGGTCGTTCCAGGCGCGTCAAGGCCAAGCCGCT
GCGCGGTCGCTGCGCGAGCCTTGACCCGCCTTCCACTTGGTGTCCAACCGGCAAGCGAAGCGCGCAGGCC
GCAGGCCGGAGGCACTAGTGCTTGGATTCTCACCAATAAAAAACGCCCGGCGGCAACCGAGCGTTCTGAA
CAAATCCAGATGGAGTTCTGAGGTCATTACTGGATCTATCAACAGGAGTCCAAGCGAGCTCGATATCAAA
TTACGCCCCGCCCTGCCACTCATCGCAGTACTGTTGTAATTCATTAAGCATTCTGCCGACATGGAAGCCA
TCACAAACGGCATGATGAACCTGAATCGCCAGCGGCATCAGCACCTTGTCGCCTTGCGTATAATATTTGC
CCATGGTGAAAACGGGGGCGAAGAAGTTGTCCATATTGGCCACGTTTAAATCAAAACTGGTGAAACTCAC
CCAGGGATTGGCTGAGACGAAAAACATATTCTCAATAAACCCTTTAGGGAAATAGGCCAGGTTTTCACCG
TAACACGCCACATCTTGCGAATATATGTGTAGAAACTGCCGGAAATCGTCGTGGTATTCACTCCAGAGCG
ATGAAAACGTTTCAGTTTGCTCATGGAAAACGGTGTAACAAGGGTGAACACTATCCCATATCACCAGCTC
ACCGTCTTTCATTGCCATACGAAATTCCGGATGAGCATTCATCAGGCGGGCAAGAATGTGAATAAAGGCC
GGATAAAACTTGTGCTTATTTTTCTTTACGGTCTTTAAAAAGGCCGTAATATCCAGCTGAACGGTCTGGT
TATAGGTACATTGAGCAACTGACTGAAATGCCTCAAAATGTTCTTTACGATGCCATTGGGATATATCAAC
GGTGGTATATCCAGTGATTTTTTTCTCCATTTTAGCTTCCTTAGCTCCTGAAAATCTCGATAACTCAAAA
AATACGCCCGGTAGTGATCTTATTTCATTATGGTGAAAGTTGGAACCTCTTACGTGCCGATCAACGTCTC
ATTTTCGCCAGATATC
Features (pLannotate 1.2.2; 9 found; start..end, strand, type, name):
      7..31      +  promoter       J23119(SpeI) promoter (fragment): bacterial promoter (Registry of Standard Biological Parts BBa J23119) modified to end with an SpeI site
     87..800     +  CDS            &alpha;GFP: &alpha;GFP is a basic (constitutively fluorescent) long stokes shift fluorescent protein published in 1996, derived from Aequorea victoria.
    836..907     +  terminator     rrnB T1 terminator: transcription terminator T1 from the E. coli rrnB gene
    923..950     +  terminator     T7Te terminator: phage T7 early transcription terminator
   1017..1679    -  CDS            pBBR1 Rep: replication protein for the broad-host-range plasmid pBBR1 from Bordetella bronchiseptica
   1680..2253    -  rep_origin     pBBR1 oriV (fragment): replication origin of the broad-host-range plasmid pBBR1 from Bordetella bronchiseptica; requires the pBBR1 Rep protein for replication
   2266..2360    -  terminator     lambda t0 terminator: transcription terminator from phage lambda
   2384..3040    -  CDS            cat: CAT_ECOLX - Experimental evidence at protein level: Swiss-Prot protein existence level 1. This enzyme is an effector of chloramphenicol resistance in bacteria. From Escherichia coli. This protein is used as a marker in many commonly used cloning vectors, such as pACYC184.
   3041..3143    -  promoter       cat promoter: promoter of the E. coli cat gene encoding chloramphenicol acetyltransferase
