[The description below was written by a language model from this plasmid's Addgene catalogue record and pLannotate feature annotations shown in this document.]
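Description:
pBbB15c-GFP is a small (about 3.2 kb) bacterial expression plasmid from the BglBrick-compatible pBb vector family, built for constitutive gene expression in Escherichia coli and used in synthetic biology. It replicates from the pBBR1 origin together with the pBBR1 Rep protein, a broad-host-range replicon originally from Bordetella bronchiseptica. The catalogue lists the plasmid as high copy. Selection is by chloramphenicol resistance, provided by a cat (chloramphenicol acetyltransferase) gene driven by its own promoter and followed by the phage lambda t0 terminator. This marker and the replicon lie on the opposite strand to the expression cassette.

The payload is a GFPuv reporter (717 bp, synthetic), a UV-excitable Aequorea victoria GFP variant, which the automated annotation labels as the closely related alpha-GFP. According to the catalogue, expression is driven by J23100, a strong constitutive promoter from the Anderson series of sigma-70 promoters. The feature table instead reports a partial match to J23119, the consensus member of the same family, which probably reflects the strong similarity among these promoters rather than a different part. Downstream of the reporter, the rrnB T1 and T7Te terminators act in tandem to stop transcription and insulate the rest of the plasmid. No repressor or inducer-responsive element is annotated, consistent with constitutive expression.

The construct belongs to a set of vectors characterised for a tool that predicts and guides expression vector selection in E. coli, with GFP fluorescence presumably reporting the output of this particular promoter, origin and marker combination. The BglBrick format should allow the reporter to be exchanged for a gene of interest by standardised assembly.
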