Addgene plasmid #126138: pBbB15c-GFP
Purpose: Constitutive expression vector for Escherichia coli. BglBrick compatible.
Depositing lab: Nigel Scrutton. Depositing organization: University of Manchester. Publication: SelProm: A Queryable and Predictive Expression Vector Selection Tool for Escherichia coli. Jervis AJ, Carbonell P, Taylor S, Sung R, Dunstan MS, Robinson CJ, Breitling R, Takano E, Scrutton NS. ACS Synth Biol. 2019 Mar 18. doi: 10.1021/acssynbio.8b00399. PubMed 30870592.
Backbone
  Vector backbone: pBb
  Backbone size w/o insert (bp): 2663
  Vector type: Bacterial Expression, Synthetic Biology
Growth in bacteria
  Bacterial resistance: Chloramphenicol, 25 μg/mL
  Growth temperature: 37°C
  Growth strain: DH5alpha
  Copy number: High Copy
Gene/Insert
  Gene/Insert name: GFPuv
  Species: Synthetic
  Insert size (bp): 717
  Promoter: J23100
  Cloning method: Unknown
  Sequencing primers: 5′ GGTAGTGATCTTATTTCATTATGGTG
Terms and licenses: Academic/Nonprofit Terms; Industry Terms: Not Available to Industry
Depositor comments: Cloning method was In-Fusion.
How to cite: pBbB15c-GFP was a gift from Nigel Scrutton (Addgene plasmid # 126138 ; http://n2t.net/addgene:126138 ; RRID:Addgene_126138)
